>Addgene plasmid #70581 | R777-E297 Hs.RPS6KB1 | depositor full sequence | sequence record 126030 | Full Sequence
TTAACGCTAGCATGGATGTTTTCCCAGTCACGACGTTGTAAAACGACGGCCAGTCTTAAAATTCGAGCTC
GGTCCGAGGATCCGAAATAATGATTTTATTTTGACTGATAGTGACCTGTTCGTTGCAACAAATTGATAAG
CAATGCTTTTTTATAATGCCAACTTTGTACAAAAAAGTTGGCACCATGAGGCGACGAAGGAGGCGGGACG
GCTTTTACCCAGCCCCGGACTTCCGGGACAGGGAAGCTGAGGACATGGCAGGAGTGTTTGACATAGACCT
GGACCAGCCAGAGGACGCGGGCTCTGAGGATGAGCTGGAGGAGGGGGGTCAGTTAAATGAAAGCATGGAC
CATGGGGGAGTTGGACCATATGAACTTGGCATGGAACATTGTGAGAAATTTGAAATCTCAGAAACTAGTG
TGAACAGAGGGCCAGAAAAAATCAGACCAGAATGTTTTGAGCTACTTCGGGTACTTGGTAAAGGGGGCTA
TGGAAAGGTTTTTCAAGTACGAAAAGTAACAGGAGCAAATACTGGGAAAATATTTGCCATGAAGGTGCTT
AAAAAGGCAATGATAGTAAGAAATGCTAAAGATACAGCTCATACAAAAGCAGAACGGAATATTCTGGAGG
AAGTAAAGCATCCCTTCATCGTGGATTTAATTTATGCCTTTCAGACTGGTGGAAAACTCTACCTCATCCT
TGAGTATCTCAGTGGAGGAGAACTATTTATGCAGTTAGAAAGAGAGGGAATATTTATGGAAGACACTGCC
TGCTTTTACTTGGCAGAAATCTCCATGGCTTTGGGGCATTTACATCAAAAGGGGATCATCTACAGAGACC
TGAAGCCGGAGAATATCATGCTTAATCACCAAGGTCATGTGAAACTAACAGACTTTGGACTATGCAAAGA
ATCTATTCATGATGGAACAGTCACACACACATTTTGTGGAACAATAGAGTACATGGCCCCTGAAATCTTG
ATGAGAAGTGGCCACAATCGTGCTGTGGATTGGTGGAGTTTGGGAGCATTAATGTATGACATGCTGACTG
GAGCACCCCCATTCACTGGGGAGAATAGAAAGAAAACAATTGACAAAATCCTCAAATGTAAACTCAATTT
GCCTCCCTACCTCACACAAGAAGCCAGAGATCTGCTTAAAAAGCTGCTGAAAAGAAATGCTGCTTCTCGT
CTGGGAGCTGGTCCTGGGGACGCTGGAGAAGTTCAAGCTCATCCATTCTTTAGACACATTAACTGGGAAG
AACTTCTGGCTCGAAAGGTGGAGCCCCCCTTTAAACCTCTGTTGCAATCTGAAGAGGATGTAAGTCAGTT
TGATTCCAAGTTTACACGTCAGACACCTGTCGACAGCCCAGATGACTCAACTCTCAGTGAAAGTGCCAAT
CAGGTCTTTCTGGGTTTTACATATGTGGCTCCATCTGTACTTGAAAGTGTGAAAGAAAAGTTTTCCTTTG
AACCAAAAATCCGATCACCTCGAAGATTTATTGGCAGCCCACGAACACCTGTCAGCCCAGTCAAATTTTC
TCCTGGGGATTTCTGGGGAAGAGGTGCTTCGGCCAGCACAGCAAATCCTCAGACACCTGTGGAATACCCA
ATGGAAACAAGTGGCATAGAGCAGATGGATGTGACAATGAGTGGGGAAGCATCGGCACCACTTCCAATAC
GACAGCCGAACTCTGGGCCATACAAAAAACAAGCTTTTCCCATGATCTCCAAACGGCCAGAGCACCTGCG
TATGAATCTATAATCAACTTTCTTGTACAAAGTTGGCATTATAGGAAAGCATTGCTTATCAATTTGTTGC
AACGAACAGGTCACTATCAGTCAAAATAAAATCATTATTTGCATGCAAGCTTAGATCCTCTAGACCAGCC
AGGACAGAAATGCCTCGACTTCGCTGCTACCCAAGGTTGCCGGGTGACGCACACCGTGGAAACGGATGAA
GGCACGAACCCAGTGGACATAAGCCTGTTCGGTTCGTAAGCTGTAATGCAAGTAGCGTATGCGCTCACGC
AACTGGTCCAGAACCTTGACCGAACGCAGCGGTGGTAACGGCGCAGTGGCGGTTTTCATGGCTTGTTATG
ACTGTTTTTTTGGGGTACAGTCTATGCCTCGGGCATCCAAGCAGCAAGCGCGTTACGCCGTGGGTCGATG
TTTGATGTTATGGAGCAGCAACGATGTTACGCAGCAGGGCAGTCGCCCTAAAACAAAGTTAAACATTATG
AGGGAAGCGGTGATCGCCGAAGTATCGACTCAACTATCAGAGGTAGTTGGCGTCATCGAGCGCCATCTCG
AACCGACGTTGCTGGCCGTACATTTGTACGGCTCCGCAGTGGATGGCGGCCTGAAGCCACACAGTGATAT
TGATTTGCTGGTTACGGTGACCGTAAGGCTTGATGAAACAACGCGGCGAGCTTTGATCAACGACCTTTTG
GAAACTTCGGCTTCCCCTGGAGAGAGCGAGATTCTCCGCGCTGTAGAAGTCACCATTGTTGTGCACGACG
ACATCATTCCGTGGCGTTATCCAGCTAAGCGCGAACTGCAATTTGGAGAATGGCAGCGCAATGACATTCT
TGCAGGTATCTTCGAGCCAGCCACGATCGACATTGATCTGGCTATCTTGCTGACAAAAGCAAGAGAACAT
AGCGTTGCCTTGGTAGGTCCAGCGGCGGAGGAACTCTTTGATCCGGTTCCTGAACAGGATCTATTTGAGG
CGCTAAATGAAACCTTAACGCTATGGAACTCGCCGCCCGACTGGGCTGGCGATGAGCGAAATGTAGTGCT
TACGTTGTCCCGCATTTGGTACAGCGCAGTAACCGGCAAAATCGCGCCGAAGGATGTCGCTGCCGACTGG
GCAATGGAGCGCCTGCCGGCCCAGTATCAGCCCGTCATACTTGAAGCTAGACAGGCTTATCTTGGACAAG
AAGAAGATCGCTTGGCCTCGCGCGCAGATCAGTTGGAAGAATTTGTCCACTACGTGAAAGGCGAGATCAC
CAAGGTAGTCGGCAAATAACCCTCGAGCCACCCATGACCAAAATCCCTTAACGTGAGTTACGCGTCGTTC
CACTGAGCGTCAGACCCCGTAGAAAAGATCAAAGGATCTTCTTGAGATCCTTTTTTTCTGCGCGTAATCT
GCTGCTTGCAAACAAAAAAACCACCGCTACCAGCGGTGGTTTGTTTGCCGGATCAAGAGCTACCAACTCT
TTTTCCGAAGGTAACTGGCTTCAGCAGAGCGCAGATACCAAATACTGTCCTTCTAGTGTAGCCGTAGTTA
GGCCACCACTTCAAGAACTCTGTAGCACCGCCTACATACCTCGCTCTGCTAATCCTGTTACCAGTGGCTG
CTGCCAGTGGCGATAAGTCGTGTCTTACCGGGTTGGACTCAAGACGATAGTTACCGGATAAGGCGCAGCG
GTCGGGCTGAACGGGGGGTTCGTGCACACAGCCCAGCTTGGAGCGAACGACCTACACCGAACTGAGATAC
CTACAGCGTGAGCATTGAGAAAGCGCCACGCTTCCCGAAGGGAGAAAGGCGGACAGGTATCCGGTAAGCG
GCAGGGTCGGAACAGGAGAGCGCACGAGGGAGCTTCCAGGGGGAAACGCCTGGTATCTTTATAGTCCTGT
CGGGTTTCGCCACCTCTGACTTGAGCGTCGATTTTTGTGATGCTCGTCAGGGGGGCGGAGCCTATGGAAA
AACGCCAGCAACGCGGCCTTTTTACGGTTCCTGGCCTTTTGCTGGCCTTTTGCTCACATGTTCTTTCCTG
CGTTATCCCCTGATTCTGTGGATAACCGTATTACCGCCTTTGAGTGAGCTGATACCGCTCGCCGCAGCCG
AACGACCGAGCGCAGCGAGTCAGTGAGCGAGGAAGCGGAAGAGCGCCCAATACGCAAACCGCCTCTCCCC
GCGCGTTGGCCGATTCATTAATGCAGCTGGCACGACAGGTTTCCCGACTGGAAAGCGGGCAGTGAGCGCA
ACGCAATTAATACGCGTACCGCTAGCCAGGAAGAGTTTGTAGAAACGCAAAAAGGCCATCCGTCAGGATG
GCCTTCTGCTTAGTTTGATGCCTGGCAGTTTATGGCGGGCGTCCTGCCCGCCACCCTCCGGGCCGTTGCT
TCACAACGTTCAAATCCGCTCCCGGCGGATTTGTCCTACTCAGGAGAGCGTTCACCGACAAACAACAGAT
AAAACGAAAGGCCCAGTCTTCCGACTGAGCCTTTCGTTTTATTTGATGCCTGGCAGTTCCCTACTCTCGC
G
Features (pLannotate 1.2.2; 11 found; start..end, strand, type, name):
     18..54      -  CDS            lacZα (fragment): LacZα fragment of β-galactosidase; lacZ fragment
     85..180     +  protein_bind   attL3: mutant version of attL; recombination site for the Gateway® LR reaction LR Clonase™
    186..1760    +  CDS            RPS6KB1: KS6B1_HUMAN - Also known as STK14A. Experimental evidence at protein level: Swiss-Prot protein existence level 1. Serine/threonine-protein kinase that acts downstream of mTOR signaling in response to growth factors and nutrients to promote cell proliferation, cell growth and cell cycle progression. Regulates protein synthesis through phosphorylation of EIF4B, RPS6 and EEF2K, and contributes to cell survival by repressing the pro-apoptotic function of BAD. Under conditions of nutrient depletion, the inactive form associates with the EIF3 translation initiation complex. Upon mitogenic stimulatio
   1768..1861    -  protein_bind   attL2 (fragment): mutant version of attL; recombination site for the Gateway® LR reaction LR Clonase™
   1976..1999    +  promoter       Pc promoter (fragment): intI1 (promoter lies within the coding sequence); class 1 integron promoter
   2175..2231    +  CDS            GmR (fragment): gentamycin acetyltransferase; aacC1; confers resistance to gentamycin
   2238..3029    +  CDS            SmR: aminoglycoside adenylyltransferase (Murphy, 1985); aadA; confers resistance to spectinomycin and streptomycin
   3122..3710    +  rep_origin     ori: high-copy-number ColE1/pMB1/pBR322/pUC origin of replication
   3893..3985    +  CDS            lacI (fragment): lac repressor; lacI; The lac repressor binds to the lac operator to inhibit transcription in E. coli. This inhibition can be relieved by adding lactose or isopropyl-β-D-thiogalactopyranoside (IPTG).
   4040..4067    -  terminator     rrnB T2 terminator: transcription terminator T2 from the E. coli rrnB gene
   4199..4242    +  terminator     rrnB T1 terminator: Escherichia coli rrnB; transcription terminator T1 from the E. coli rrnB gene
