[The description below was written by a language model from this plasmid's Addgene catalogue record and pLannotate feature annotations shown in this document.]
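Description:
R777-E297 Hs.RPS6KB1 is a Gateway entry clone built on the pDonor-255 backbone and carrying the human RPS6KB1 open reading frame, corresponding to RefSeq NM_003161.3. The full plasmid is 4,271 nt and is maintained in E. coli through a high-copy ColE1/pUC-type origin. Selection relies on the aadA (SmR) aminoglycoside adenylyltransferase gene, which confers spectinomycin resistance. This gene sits downstream of a fragment of a class 1 integron Pc promoter and a short remnant of a gentamicin resistance gene. The rrnB T1 and T2 terminators lie upstream of the cloning region, where they help insulate the insert from read-through transcription. Small lacZα and lacI fragments are also annotated; these are backbone remnants.

The roughly 1.58 kb insert is flanked by attL-type recombination sites, which the automated annotation labels as attL3 on the 5′ side and a partial attL2 on the 3′ side. These sites allow an LR Clonase reaction to transfer the ORF into compatible Gateway destination vectors. No promoter for expressing the insert is present, which is expected for an entry clone, since expression elements are supplied by the destination vector. The ORF retains its stop codon, so it suits native expression or N-terminal fusions but not C-terminal tagging. RPS6KB1 encodes p70 S6 kinase (S6K1), a serine/threonine kinase acting downstream of mTOR that promotes protein synthesis, cell growth and proliferation through substrates such as RPS6 and EIF4B. The depositor notes two silent nucleotide changes relative to the reference sequence, a51g and a774g, which leave the encoded protein unchanged.
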