Addgene plasmid #70581: R777-E297 Hs.RPS6KB1
Purpose: Gateway ORF clone of human RPS6KB1 [NM_003161.3] with stop codon (for native or N-terminal fusions)
Depositing lab: Dominic Esposito. Depositing organization: National Cancer Institute (NCI).
Backbone
  Vector backbone: pDonor-255
  Backbone size w/o insert (bp): 2693
  Vector type: Gateway Entry Clone
Growth in bacteria
  Bacterial resistance: Spectinomycin, 50 μg/mL
  Growth temperature: 37°C
  Growth strain: DH10B
  Copy number: High Copy
Gene/Insert
  Gene/Insert name: RPS6KB1
  Species: H. sapiens (human)
  Insert size (bp): 1578
  GenBank ID: NM_003161.3
  Entrez Gene: RPS6KB1 (a.k.a. PS6K, S6K, S6K-beta-1, S6K1, STK14A, p70 S6KA, p70(S6K)-alpha, p70-S6K, p70-alpha)
  Cloning method: Gateway Cloning
  Sequencing primers: 5′ M13F 23-mer (5'-CCCAGTCACGACGTTGTAAAACG); 3′ attLR 23-mer (5'-TAACATCAGAGATTTTGAGACAC)
Terms and licenses: Academic/Nonprofit Terms; Industry Terms: Not Available to Industry
Depositor comments: a51g, a774g silent mutations not noted in Refseq
How to cite: R777-E297 Hs.RPS6KB1 was a gift from Dominic Esposito (Addgene plasmid # 70581 ; http://n2t.net/addgene:70581 ; RRID:Addgene_70581)
