>Addgene plasmid #70581 | R777-E297 Hs.RPS6KB1 | addgene partial sequence | sequence record 132016 | pCR8_R1 5'-cgaaccgaacaggcttatgt-3'
GGTGTGCGTCACCCGGCAACCTTGGGTAGCAGCGAAGTCGAGGCATTTCTGTCCTGGCTGGTCTAGAGGA
TCTAAGCTTGCATGCAAATAATGATTTTATTTTGACTGATAGTGACCTGTTCGTTGCAACAAATTGATAA
GCAATGCTTTCCTATAATGCCAACTTTGTACAAGAAAGTTGATTATAGATTCATACGCAGGTGCTCTGGC
CGTTTGGAGATCATGGGAAAAGCTTGTTTTTTGTATGGCCCAGAGTTCGGCTGTCGTATTGGAAGTGGTG
CCGATGCTTCCCCACTCATTGTCACATCCATCTGCTCTATGCCACTTGTTTCCATTGGGTATTCCACAGG
TGTCTGAGGATTTGCTGTGCTGGCCGAAGCACCTCTTCCCCAGAAATCCCCAGGAGAAAATTTGACTGGG
CTGACAGGTGTTCGTGGGCTGCCAATAAATCTTCGAGGTGATCGGATTTTTGGTTCAAAGGAAAACTTTT
CTTTCACACTTTCAAGTACAGATGGAGCCACATATGTAAAACCCAGAAAGACCTGATTGGCACTTTCACT
GAGAGTTGAGTCATCTGGGCTGTCGACAGGTGTCTGACGTGTAAACTTGGAATCAAACTGACTTACATCC
TCTTCAGATTGCAACAGAGGTTTAAAGGGGGGCTCCACCTTTCGAGCCAGAAGTTCTTCCCAGTTAATGT
GTCTAAAGAATGGATGAGCTTGAACTTCTCCAGCGTCCCCAGGACCAGCTCCCAGACGAGAAGCAGCATT
TCTTTTCAGCAGCTTTTTAAGCAGATCTCTGGCTTCTTGTGTGAGGTAGGGAGGCAAATTGAGTTTACAT
TTGAGGATTTTGTCAATTGTTTTCTTTCTATTCTCCCCAGTGAATGGGGGTGCTCCAGTCAGCATGTCAT
ACATTAATGCTCCCAAACTCCACCAATCCACAGCACGATTGTGGCCACTTCTCATCAAGATTTCAGGGGC
CATGTACTCTATTGTTCCACAAAATGTGTGTGTGACTGTTCCATCATGAATAGATTCTTTGCATAGTCCA
AAGTCTGTTAGTTTCACATGACCTTGGTGATTAAGCATGATATTCTCCGGCTTCAGGTCTCTGT
